>Addgene plasmid #232155 | pNEU-KlacRS | addgene full sequence | sequence record 499716 | Addgene Long Read Sequencing Result
GCGCACATTTCCCCGAAAAGTGCCACCTGACGTCGACAAAAAACGGAAACCCCGGGAATCGAACCCGGCT
GAACGGATTTAGAGTCCGTTCGGTCTCCCTGACCAGGTTTCCGGTGTTTCGTCCTTTCCACAAGATATAT
AAAGCCAAGAAATCGAAATACTTTCAAGTTACGGTAAGCATATGATAGTCCATTTTAAAACATAATTTTA
AAACTGCAAACTACCCAAGAAATTATTACTTTCTACGTCACGTATTTTGTACTAATATCTTTGTGTTTAC
AGTCAAATTAATTCTAATTATCTCTCTAACAGCCTTGTATCGTATATGCAAATATGAAGGAATCATGGGA
AATAGGCCCTCTTCCTGCCCCTCGACAAAAAACGGAAACCCCGGGAATCGAACCCGGCTGAACGGATTTA
GAGTCCGTTCGGTCTCCCTGACCAGGTTTCCGGTGTTTCGTCCTTTCCACAAGATATATAAAGCCAAGAA
ATCGAAATACTTTCAAGTTACGGTAAGCATATGATAGTCCATTTTAAAACATAATTTTAAAACTGCAAAC
TACCCAAGAAATTATTACTTTCTACGTCACGTATTTTGTACTAATATCTTTGTGTTTACAGTCAAATTAA
TTCTAATTATCTCTCTAACAGCCTTGTATCGTATATGCAAATATGAAGGAATCATGGGAAATAGGCCCTC
TTCCTGCCCCTCGACAAAAAACGGAAACCCCGGGAATCGAACCCGGCTGAACGGATTTAGAGTCCGTTCG
GTCTCCCTGACCAGGTTTCCGGTGTTTCGTCCTTTCCACAAGATATATAAAGCCAAGAAATCGAAATACT
TTCAAGTTACGGTAAGCATATGATAGTCCATTTTAAAACATAATTTTAAAACTGCAAACTACCCAAGAAA
TTATTACTTTCTACGTCACGTATTTTGTACTAATATCTTTGTGTTTACAGTCAAATTAATTCTAATTATC
TCTCTAACAGCCTTGTATCGTATATGCAAATATGAAGGAATCATGGGAAATAGGCCCTCTTCCTGCCCCT
CGAGTCTAGACCCGATCCCCTATGGTGCACTCTCAGTACAATCTGCTCTGATGCCGCATAGTTAAGCCAG
TATCTGCTCCCTGCTTGTGTGTTGGAGGTCGCTGAGTAGTGCGCGAGCAAAATTTAAGCTACAACAAGGC
AAGGCTTGACCGACAATTGCATGAAGAATCTGCTTAGGGTTAGGCGTTTTGCGCTGCTTCGCGATGTACG
GGCCAGATATACGCGTTGACATTGATTATTGACTAGTTATTAATAGTAATCAATTACGGGGTCATTAGTT
CATAGCCCATATATGGAGTTCCGCGTTACATAACTTACGGTAAATGGCCCGCCTGGCTGACCGCCCAACG
ACCCCCGCCCATTGACGTCAATAATGACGTATGTTCCCATAGTAACGCCAATAGGGACTTTCCATTGACG
TCAATGGGTGGAGTATTTACGGTAAACTGCCCACTTGGCAGTACATCAAGTGTATCATATGCCAAGTACG
CCCCCTATTGACGTCAATGACGGTAAATGGCCCGCCTGGCATTATGCCCAGTACATGACCTTATGGGACT
TTCCTACTTGGCAGTACATCTACGTATTAGTCATCGCTATTACCATGGTGATGCGGTTTTGGCAGTACAT
CAATGGGCGTGGATAGCGGTTTGACTCACGGGGATTTCCAAGTCTCCACCCCATTGACGTCAATGGGAGT
TTGTTTTGGCACCAAAATCAACGGGACTTTCCAAAATGTCGTAACAACTCCGCCCCATTGACGCAAATGG
GCGGTAGGCGTGTACGGTGGGAGGTCTATATAAGCAGAGCTCTCTGGCTAACTAGAGAACCCACTGCTTA
CTGGCTTATCGAAATTAATACGACTCACTATAGGGAGACCCAAGCTGGCTAGCGCCACCATGGATAAAAA
GCCTTTGAACACTCTGATTTCTGCGACCGGTCTGTGGATGTCCCGCACCGGCACCATCCACAAAATCAAA
CACCATGAAGTTAGCCGTTCCAAAATCTACATTGAAATGGCTTGCGGCGATCACCTGGTTGTCAACAACT
CCCGTTCTTCTCGTACCGCTCGCGCACTGCGCCACCACAAATATCGCAAAACCTGCAAACGTTGCCGTGT
TAGCGATGAGGACCTGAACAAATTCCTGACCAAAGCTAACGAGGATCAGACCTCCGTAAAAGTGAAGGTA
GTAAGCGCTCCGACCCGTACTAAAAAGGCTATGCCAAAAAGCGTGGCCCGTGCCCCGAAACCTCTGGAAA
ACACCGAGGCGGCTCAGGCTCAACCATCCGGTTCTAAATTTTCTCCGGCGATCCCAGTGTCCACCCAAGA
ATCTGTTTCCGTACCAGCAAGCGTGTCTACCAGCATTAGCAGCATTTCTACCGGTGCTACCGCTTCTGCG
CTGGTAAAAGGTAACACTAACCCGATTACTAGCATGTCTGCACCGGTACAGGCAAGCGCCCCAGCTCTGA
CTAAATCCCAGACGGACCGTCTGGAGGTGCTGCTGAACCCAAAGGATGAAATCTCTCTGAACAGCGGCAA
GCCTTTCCGTGAGCTGGAAAGCGAGCTGCTGTCTCGTCGTAAAAAGGATCTGCAACAGATCTACGCTGAG
GAACGCGAGAACTATCTGGGTAAGCTGGAGCGCGAAATTACTCGCTTCTTCGTGGATCGCGGTTTCCTGG
AGATCAAATCTCCGATTCTGATTCCGCTGGAATACATTGAACGTATGGGCATCGATAATGATACCGAACT
GTCTAAACAGATCTTCCGTGTGGATAAAAACTTCTGTCTGCGTCCGATGATGGCCCCGAACCTGCTGAAC
TATGCGCGTAAACTGGACCGTGCCCTGCCGGACCCGATCAAAATTTTCGAGATCGGTCCTTGCTACCGTA
AAGAGTCCGACGGTAAAGAGCACCTGGAAGAATTCACCATGCTGAACTTCTTTCAGATGGGTAGCGGTTG
CACGCGTGAAAACCTGGAATCCATTATCACCGACTTCCTGAATCACCTGGGTATCGATTTCAAAATTGTT
GGTGACAGCTGTATGGTGTATGGCGATACGCTGGATGTTATGCACGGCGATCTGGAGCTGTCTTCCGCAG
TAGTGGGCCCAATCCCGCTGGATCGTGAGTGGGGTATCGACAAACCTTGGATCGGTGCGGGTTTTGGTCT
GGAGCGTCTGCTGAAAGTAAAACACGACTTCAAGAACATCAAACGTGCTGCACGTTCCGAGTCCTATTAC
AATGGTATTTCTACTAACCTGTAAGCGGCCGCTTTAAACCCGCTGATCAGCCTCGACTGTGCCTTCTAGT
TGCCAGCCATCTGTTGTTTGCCCCTCCCCCGTGCCTTCCTTGACCCTGGAAGGTGCCACTCCCACTGTCC
TTTCCTAATAAAATGAGGAAATTGCATCGCATTGTCTGAGTAGGTGTCATTCTATTCTGGGGGGTGGGGT
GGGGCAGGACAGCAAGGGGGAGGATTGGGAAGACAATAGCAGGCATGCTGGGGATGCGGTGGGCTCTATG
GCTTCTGAGGCGGAAAGAACCAGCTGGGGCTCTAGGGGGTATCCCC
[124 nt withheld, positions 3617-3740]
C
[91 nt withheld, positions 3742-3832]
A
[49 nt withheld, positions 3834-3882]
CCTTTGACGTTGGAGTCCACGTTCTTT
[37 nt withheld, positions 3910-3946]
ACCCTATCTCGGTCTATTCTTTTGATTTATAAGGGATTTTGCCGATTTCGGCCTATTGGTTAAAAAATGA
GCTGATTTAACAAAAATTTAACGCGAATTAATTCTGTGGAATGTGTGTCAGTTAGGGTGTGGAAAGTCCC
CAGGCTCCCCAGCAGGCAGAAGTATGCAAAGCATGCATCTCAATTAGTCAGCAACCAGGTGTGGAAAGTC
CCCAGGCTCCCCAGCAGGCAGAAGTATGCAAAGCATGCATCTCAATTAGTCAGCAACCATAGTCCCGCCC
CTAACTCCGCCCATCCCGCCCCTAACTCCGCCCAGTTCCGCCCATTCTCCGCCCCATGGCTGACTAATTT
TTTTTATTTATGCAGAGGCCGAGGCCGCCTCTGCCTCTGAGCTATTCCAGAAGTAGTGAGGAGGCTTTTT
TGGAGGCCTAGGCTTTTGCAAAAAGCTCCCGGGAGCTTGTATATCCATTTTCGGATCTGATCAAGAGACA
GGATGAGGATCGTTTCGCATGATTGAACAAGATGGATTGCACGCAGGTTCTCCGGCCGCTTGGGTGGAGA
GGCTATTCGGCTATGACTGGGCACAACAGACAATCGGCTGCTCTGATGCCGCCGTGTTCCGGCTGTCAGC
GCAGGGGCGCCCGGTTCTTTTTGTCAAGACCGACCTGTCCGGTGCCCTGAATGAACTGCAGGACGAGGCA
GCGCGGCTATCGTGGCTGGCCACGACGGGCGTTCCTTGCGCAGCTGTGCTCGACGTTGTCACTGAAGCGG
GAAGGGACTGGCTGCTATTGGGCGAAGTGCCGGGGCAGGATCTCCTGTCATCTCACCTTGCTCCTGCCGA
GAAAGTATCCATCATGGCTGATGCAATGCGGCGGCTGCATACGCTTGATCCGGCTACCTGCCCATTCGAC
CACCAAGCGAAACATCGCATCGAGCGAGCACGTACTCGGATGGAAGCCGGTCTTGTCGATCAGGATGATC
TGGACGAAGAGCATCAGGGGCTCGCGCCAGCCGAACTGTTCGCCAGGCTCAAGGCGCGCATGCCCGACGG
CGAGGATCTCGTCGTGACCCATGGCGATGCCTGCTTGCCGAATATCATGGTGGAAAATGGCCGCTTTTCT
GGATTCATCGACTGTGGCCGGCTGGGTGTGGCGGACCGCTATCAGGACATAGCGTTGGCTACCCGTGATA
TTGCTGAAGAGCTTGGCGGCGAATGGGCTGACCGCTTCCTCGTGCTTTACGGTATCGCCGCTCCCGATTC
GCAGCGCATCGCCTTCTATCGCCTTCTTGACGAGTTCTTCTGAGCGGGACTCTGGGGTTCGAAATGACCG
ACCAAGCGACGCCCAACCTGCCATCACGAGATTTCGATTCCACCGCCGCCTTCTATGAAAGGTTGGGCTT
CGGAATCGTTTTCCGGGACGCCGGCTGGATGATCCTCCAGCGCGGGGATCTCATGCTGGAGTTCTTCGCC
CACCCCAACTTGTTTATTGCAGCTTATAATGGTTACAAATAAAGCAATAGCATCACAAATTTCACAAATA
AAGCATTTTTTTCACTGCATTCTAGTTGTGGTTTGTCCAAACTCATCAATGTATCTTATCATGTCTGTAT
ACCGGTCCTCTAGCTAGAGCTTGGCGTAATCATGGTCATAGCTGTTTCCTGTGTGAAATTGTTATCCGCT
CACAATTCCACACAACATACGAGCCGGAAGCATAAAGTGTAAAGCCTGGGGTGCCTAATGAGTGAGCTAA
CTCACATTAATTGCGTTGCGCTCACTGCCCGCTTTCCAGTCGGGAAACCTGTCGTGCCAGCTGCATTAAT
GAATCGGCCAACGCGCGGGGAGAGGCGGTTTGCGTATTGGGCGCTCTTCCGCTTCCTCGCTCACTGACTC
GCTGCGCTCGGTCGTTCGGCTGCGGCGAGCGGTATCAGCTCACTCAAAGGCGGTAATACGGTTATCCACA
GAATCAGGGGATAACGCAGGAAAGAACATGTGAGCAAAAGGCCAGCAAAAGGCCAGGAACCGTAAAAAGG
CCGCGTTGCTGGCGTTTTTCCATAGGCTCCGCCCCCCTGACGAGCATCACAAAAATCGACGCTCAAGTCA
GAGGTGGCGAAACCCGACAGGACTATAAAGATACCAGGCGTTTCCCCCTGGAAGCTCCCTCGTGCGCTCT
CCTGTTCCGACCCTGCCGCTTACCGGATACCTGTCCGCCTTTCTCCCTTCGGGAAGCGTGGCGCTTTCTC
ATAGCTCACGCTGTAGGTATCTCAGTTCGGTGTAGGTCGTTCGCTCCAAGCTGGGCTGTGTGCACGAACC
CCCCGTTCAGCCCGACCGCTGCGCCTTATCCGGTAACTATCGTCTTGAGTCCAACCCGGTAAGACACGAC
TTATCGCCACTGGCAGCAGCCACTGGTAACAGGATTAGCAGAGCGAGGTATGTAGGCGGTGCTACAGAGT
TCTTGAAGTGGTGGCCTAACTACGGCTACACTAGAAGAACAGTATTTGGTATCTGCGCTCTGCTGAAGCC
AGTTACCTTCGGAAAAAGAGTTGGTAGCTCTTGATCCGGCAAACAAACCACCGCTGGTAGCGGTGGTTTT
TTTGTTTGCAAGCAGCAGATTACGCGCAGAAAAAAAGGATCTCAAGAAGATCCTTTGATCTTTTCTACGG
GGTCTGACGCTCAGTGGAACGAAAACTCACGTTAAGGGATTTTGGTCATGAGATTATCAAAAAGGATCTT
CACCTAGATCCTTTTAAATTAAAAATGAAGTTTTAAATCAATCTAAAGTATATATGAGTAAACTTGGTCT
GACAGTTACCAATGCTTAATCAGTGAGGCACCTATCTCAGCGATCTGTCTATTTCGTTCATCCATAGTTG
CCTGACTCCCCGTCGTGTAGATAACTACGATACGGGAGGGCTTACCATCTGGCCCCAGTGCTGCAATGAT
ACCGCGAGACCCACGCTCACCGGCTCCAGATTTATCAGCAATAAACCAGCCAGCCGGAAGGGCCGAGCGC
AGAAGTGGTCCTGCAACTTTATCCGCCTCCATCCAGTCTATTAATTGTTGCCGGGAAGCTAGAGTAAGTA
GTTCGCCAGTTAATAGTTTGCGCAACGTTGTTGCCATTGCTACAGGCATCGTGGTGTCACGCTCGTCGTT
TGGTATGGCTTCATTCAGCTCCGGTTCCCAACGATCAAGGCGAGTTACATGATCCCCCATGTTGTGCAAA
AAAGCGGTTAGCTCCTTCGGTCCTCCGATCGTTGTCAGAAGTAAGTTGGCCGCAGTGTTATCACTCATGG
TTATGGCAGCACTGCATAATTCTCTTACTGTCATGCCATCCGTAAGATGCTTTTCTGTGACTGGTGAGTA
CTCAACCAAGTCATTCTGAGAATAGTGTATGCGGCGACCGAGTTGCTCTTGCCCGGCGTCAATACGGGAT
AATACCGCGCCACATAGCAGAACTTTAAAAGTGCTCATCATTGGAAAACGTTCTTCGGGGCGAAAACTCT
CAAGGATCTTACCGCTGTTGAGATCCAGTTCGATGTAACCCACTCGTGCACCCAACTGATCTTCAGCATC
TTTTACTTTCACCAGCGTTTCTGGGTGAGCAAAAACAGGAAGGCAAAATGCCGCAAAAAAGGGAATAAGG
GCGACACGGAAATGTTGAATACTCATACTCTTCCTTTTTCAATATTATTGAAGCATTTATCAGGGTTATT
GTCTCATGAGCGGATACATATTTGAATGTATTTAGAAAAATAAACAAATAGGGGTTCC
Features (pLannotate 1.2.2; 26 found; start..end, strand, type, name):
     43..111     -  ncRNA          tRNA: Accession: RF00005 - tRNA
    121..361     -  promoter       U6 promoter: RNA polymerase III promoter for human U6 snRNA
    382..450     -  ncRNA          tRNA: Accession: RF00005 - tRNA
    460..700     -  promoter       U6 promoter: RNA polymerase III promoter for human U6 snRNA
    721..789     -  ncRNA          tRNA: Accession: RF00005 - tRNA
    799..1039    -  promoter       U6 promoter: RNA polymerase III promoter for human U6 snRNA
   1071..1123    -  misc_feature   bom (fragment): basis of mobility region from pBR322
   1278..1657    +  enhancer       CMV enhancer: human cytomegalovirus immediate early enhancer
   1658..1861    +  promoter       CMV promoter: human cytomegalovirus (CMV) immediate early promoter
   1857..1890    +  LTR            5' LTR (truncated) (fragment): truncated 5' long terminal repeat (LTR) from HIV-1
   1906..1924    +  promoter       T7 promoter: promoter for bacteriophage T7 RNA polymerase
   1950..3311    +  CDS            pylS: PYLS_METMA - Experimental evidence at protein level: Swiss-Prot protein existence level 1. Catalyzes the attachment of pyrrolysine to tRNA(Pyl). Pyrrolysine is a lysine derivative encoded by the termination codon UAG. From Methanosarcina mazei (strain ATCC BAA-159 / DSM 3647 / Goe1 / Go1 / JCM 11833 / OCM 88) (Methanosarcina frisia).
   3347..3571    +  polyA_signal   bGH poly(A) signal: bovine growth hormone polyadenylation signal
   3575..3596    +  promoter       SV40 promoter (fragment): SV40 enhancer and early promoter
   3617..4045    +  rep_origin     f1 ori (sequence partly withheld): f1 bacteriophage origin of replication; arrow indicates direction of (+) strand synthesis
   4059..4388    +  promoter       SV40 promoter: SV40 enhancer and early promoter
   4455..5246    +  CDS            neo: KKA2_KLEPN - Also known as kan, nptII. Experimental evidence at protein level: Swiss-Prot protein existence level 1. Resistance to kanamycin, neomycin, paromomycin, ribostamycin, butirosin and gentamicin B. From Klebsiella pneumoniae.
   5270..5428    +  CDS            ble (fragment): BLE_KLEPN - Experimental evidence at protein level: Swiss-Prot protein existence level 1. Binding protein with a strong affinity to the bleomycin family of antibiotics. Binds to CL990; an antimitotic-antibiotic compound. From Klebsiella pneumoniae.
   5423..5544    +  polyA_signal   SV40 poly(A) signal: SV40 polyadenylation signal
   5615..5631    -  protein_bind   lac operator: The lac repressor binds to the lac operator to inhibit transcription in E. coli. This inhibition can be relieved by adding lactose or isopropyl-β-D-thiogalactopyranoside (IPTG). lac repressor encoded by lacI
   5639..5669    -  promoter       lac promoter: promoter for the E. coli lac operon
   5684..5705    -  protein_bind   CAP binding site: CAP binding activates transcription in the presence of cAMP. E. coli catabolite activator protein
   5718..5810    -  CDS            lacI (fragment): lac repressor; lacI; The lac repressor binds to the lac operator to inhibit transcription in E. coli. This inhibition can be relieved by adding lactose or isopropyl-β-D-thiogalactopyranoside (IPTG).
   5993..6581    -  rep_origin     ori: high-copy-number ColE1/pMB1/pBR322/pUC origin of replication
   6752..7612    -  CDS            AmpR: β-lactamase; bla; confers resistance to ampicillin, carbenicillin, and related antibiotics
   7613..3       -  promoter       AmpR promoter (across the origin): bla
