>Addgene plasmid #232155 | pNEU-KlacRS Sequencing Result | analyzer sequence | sequence record 476296
GCGCACATTTCCCCGAAAAGTGCCACCTGACGTCGACAAAAAACGAGAGACCGGGGCGTCGAACCCCGCT
GGCTAGGTTTTAGAGACCCGCTGGTCGCCGGACCGTCCCCCGGTGTTTCGTCCTTTCCACAAGATATATA
AAGCCAAGAAATCGAAATACTTTCAAGTTACGGTAAGCATATGATAGTCCATTTTAAAACATAATTTTAA
AACTGCAAACTACCCAAGAAATTATTACTTTCTACGTCACGTATTTTGTACTAATATCTTTGTGTTTACA
GTCAAATTAATTCTAATTATCTCTCTAACAGCCTTGTATCGTATATGCAAATATGAAGGAATCATGGGAA
ATAGGCCCTCTTCCTGCCCCTCGACAAAAAACGAGAGACCGGGGCGTCGAACCCCGCTGGCTAGGTTTTA
GAGACCCGCTGGTCGCCGGACCGTCCCCCGGTGTTTCGTCCTTTCCACAAGATATATAAAGCCAAGAAAT
CGAAATACTTTCAAGTTACGGTAAGCATATGATAGTCCATTTTAAAACATAATTTTAAAACTGCAAACTA
CCCAAGAAATTATTACTTTCTACGTCACGTATTTTGTACTAATATCTTTGTGTTTACAGTCAAATTAATT
CTAATTATCTCTCTAACAGCCTTGTATCGTATATGCAAATATGAAGGAATCATGGGAAATAGGCCCTCTT
CCTGCCCCTCGACAAAAAACGAGAGACCGGGGCGTCGAACCCCGCTGGCTAGGTTTTAGAGACCCGCTGG
TCGCCGGACCGTCCCCCGGTGTTTCGTCCTTTCCACAAGATATATAAAGCCAAGAAATCGAAATACTTTC
AAGTTACGGTAAGCATATGATAGTCCATTTTAAAACATAATTTTAAAACTGCAAACTACCCAAGAAATTA
TTACTTTCTACGTCACGTATTTTGTACTAATATCTTTGTGTTTACAGTCAAATTAATTCTAATTATCTCT
CTAACAGCCTTGTATCGTATATGCAAATATGAAGGAATCATGGGAAATAGGCCCTCTTCCTGCCCCTCGA
CAAAAAACGAGAGACCGGGGCGTCGAACCCCGCTGGCTAGGTTTTAGAGACCCGCTGGTCGCCGGACCGT
CCCCCGGTGTTTCGTCCTTTCCACAAGATATATAAAGCCAAGAAATCGAAATACTTTCAAGTTACGGTAA
GCATATGATAGTCCATTTTAAAACATAATTTTAAAACTGCAAACTACCCAAGAAATTATTACTTTCTACG
TCACGTATTTTGTACTAATATCTTTGTGTTTACAGTCAAATTAATTCTAATTATCTCTCTAACAGCCTTG
TATCGTATATGCAAATATGAAGGAATCATGGGAAATAGGCCCTCTTCCTGCCCCTCGAGTCTAGACCCGA
TCCCCTATGGTGCACTCTCAGTACAATCTGCTCTGATGCCGCATAGTTAAGCCAGTATCTGCTCCCTGCT
TGTGTGTTGGAGGTCGCTGAGTAGTGCGCGAGCAAAATTTAAGCTACAACAAGGCAAGGCTTGACCGACA
ATTGCATGAAGAATCTGCTTAGGGTTAGGCGTTTTGCGCTGCTTCGCGATGTACGGGCCAGATATACGCG
TTGACATTGATTATTGACTAGTTATTAATAGTAATCAATTACGGGGTCATTAGTTCATAGCCCATATATG
GAGTTCCGCGTTACATAACTTACGGTAAATGGCCCGCCTGGCTGACCGCCCAACGACCCCCGCCCATTGA
CGTCAATAATGACGTATGTTCCCATAGTAACGCCAATAGGGACTTTCCATTGACGTCAATGGGTGGAGTA
TTTACGGTAAACTGCCCACTTGGCAGTACATCAAGTGTATCATATGCCAAGTACGCCCCCTATTGACGTC
AATGACGGTAAATGGCCCGCCTGGCATTATGCCCAGTACATGACCTTATGGGACTTTCCTACTTGGCAGT
ACATCTACGTATTAGTCATCGCTATTACCATGGTGATGCGGTTTTGGCAGTACATCAATGGGCGTGGATA
GCGGTTTGACTCACGGGGATTTCCAAGTCTCCACCCCATTGACGTCAATGGGAGTTTGTTTTGGCACCAA
AATCAACGGGACTTTCCAAAATGTCGTAACAACTCCGCCCCATTGACGCAAATGGGCGGTAGGCGTGTAC
GGTGGGAGGTCTATATAAGCAGAGCTCTCTGGCTAACTAGAGAACCCACTGCTTACTGGCTTATCGAAAT
TAATACGACTCACTATAGGGAGACCCAAGCTGGCTAGCGCCACCATGACCGTGAAGTACACCGACGCCCA
GATCCAACGCCTGCGCGAGTATGGTAATGGCACCTATGAACAGAAAGTTTTTGAGGACCTGGCCAGCCGT
GACGCCGCGTTCAGCAAGGAAATGAGCGTGGCCAGCACCGACAACGAGAAGAAAATCAAGGGTATGATTG
CCAATCCGAGCCGCCACGGCCTGACCCAGCTGATGAACGACATCGCTGATGCCCTGGTGGCGGAGGGTTT
CATTGAAGTGCGTACCCCGATCTTTATTAGCAAGGATGCGCTGGCTCGCATGACCATCACCGAAGACAAG
CCGCTGTTCAAACAGGTGTTTTGGATTGATGAGAAACGTGCCCTGCGCCCGATGCTGGCGCCAAACCTGC
TGAGCGTGGCGCGTGACCTGCGCGATCACACCGACGGTCCGGTGAAAATCTTCGAAATGGGCAGCTGCTT
TCGTAAAGAGAGCCACAGCGGKAWRYRMSYGKGGCCAGCACCGACAACGAGAAGAAAATCAAGGGTATGA
TTGCCAATCCGAGCCGCCACGGCCTGACCCAGCTGATGAACGACATCGCTGATGCCCTGGTGGCGGAGGG
TTTCATTGAAGTGCGTACCCCGATCTTTATTAGCAAGGATGCGCTGGCTCGCATGACCATCACCGAAGAC
AAGCCGCTGTTCAAACAGGTGTTTTGGATTGATGAGAAACGTGCCCTGCGCCCGATGCTGGCGCCAAACC
TGCTGAGCGTGGCGCGTGACCTGCGCGATCACACCGACGGTCCGGTGAAAATCTTCGAAATGGGCAGCTG
CTTTCGTAAAGAGAGCCACAGCGGTATGCACCTGGAGGAGTTCACCATGCTGAATCTGTTTGATATGGGT
CCGCGCGGCGACGCTACCGAAGTGCTGAAGAACTACATTAGCGTGGTGATGAAAGCTGCCGGCCTGCCGG
ACTACGATCTGGTGCAGGAAGAGAGCGACGTGTATAAGGAAACCATCGACGTGGAAATTAACGGTCAGGA
AGTGTGCAGCGCGGCTGTGGGTCCACACTATCTGGATGCGGCCCATGACGTGCATGAGCCGTGGAGCGGT
GCTGGTTTTGGCCTGGAACGTCTGCTGACCATCCGCGAGAAATACTCCACCGTGAAAAAGGGCGGCGCAA
GCATCTCCTACCTGAATGGTGCCAAAATCAATTAAGCGGCCGCTTTAAACCCGCTGATCAGCCTCGACTG
TGCCTTCTAGTTGCCAGCCATCTGTTGTTTGCCCCTCCCCCGTGCCTTCCTTGACCCTGGAAGGTGCCAC
TCCCACTGTCCTTTCCTAATAAAATGAGGAAATTGCATCGCATTGTCTGAGTAGGTGTCATTCTATTCTG
GGGGGTGGGGTGGGGCAGGACAGCAAGGGGGAGGATTGGGAAGACAATAGCAGGCATGCTGGGGATGCGG
TGGGCTCTATGGCTTCTGAGGCGGAAAGAACCAGCTGGGGCTCTAGGGGGTATCCCC
[124 nt withheld, positions 3768-3891]
C
[91 nt withheld, positions 3893-3983]
A
[49 nt withheld, positions 3985-4033]
CCTTTGACGTTGGAGTCCACGTTCTTT
[37 nt withheld, positions 4061-4097]
ACCCTATCTCGGTCTATTCTTTTGATTTATAAGGGATTTTGCCGATTTCGGCCTATTGGTTAAAAAATGA
GCTGATTTAACAAAAATTTAACGCGAATTAATTCTGTGGAATGTGTGTCAGTTAGGGTGTGGAAAGTCCC
CAGGCTCCCCAGCAGGCAGAAGTATGCAAAGCATGCATCTCAATTAGTCAGCAACCAGGTGTGGAAAGTC
CCCAGGCTCCCCAGCAGGCAGAAGTATGCAAAGCATGCATCTCAATTAGTCAGCAACCATAGTCCCGCCC
CTAACTCCGCCCATCCCGCCCCTAACTCCGCCCAGTTCCGCCCATTCTCCGCCCCATGGCTGACTAATTT
TTTTTATTTATGCAGAGGCCGAGGCCGCCTCTGCCTCTGAGCTATTCCAGAAGTAGTGAGGAGGCTTTTT
TGGAGGCCTAGGCTTTTGCAAAAAGCTCCCGGGAGCTTGTATATCCATTTTCGGATCTGATCAAGAGACA
GGATGAGGATCGTTTCGCATGATTGAACAAGATGGATTGCACGCAGGTTCTCCGGCCGCTTGGGTGGAGA
GGCTATTCGGCTATGACTGGGCACAACAGACAATCGGCTGCTCTGATGCCGCCGTGTTCCGGCTGTCAGC
GCAGGGGCGCCCGGTTCTTTTTGTCAAGACCGACCTGTCCGGTGCCCTGAATGAACTGCAGGACGAGGCA
GCGCGGCTATCGTGGCTGGCCACGACGGGCGTTCCTTGCGCAGCTGTGCTCGACGTTGTCACTGAAGCGG
GAAGGGACTGGCTGCTATTGGGCGAAGTGCCGGGGCAGGATCTCCTGTCATCTCACCTTGCTCCTGCCGA
GAAAGTATCCATCATGGCTGATGCAATGCGGCGGCTGCATACGCTTGATCCGGCTACCTGCCCATTCGAC
CACCAAGCGAAACATCGCATCGAGCGAGCACGTACTCGGATGGAAGCCGGTCTTGTCGATCAGGATGATC
TGGACGAAGAGCATCAGGGGCTCGCGCCAGCCGAACTGTTCGCCAGGCTCAAGGCGCGCATGCCCGACGG
CGAGGATCTCGTCGTGACCCATGGCGATGCCTGCTTGCCGAATATCATGGTGGAAAATGGCCGCTTTTCT
GGATTCATCGACTGTGGCCGGCTGGGTGTGGCGGACCGCTATCAGGACATAGCGTTGGCTACCCGTGATA
TTGCTGAAGAGCTTGGCGGCGAATGGGCTGACCGCTTCCTCGTGCTTTACGGTATCGCCGCTCCCGATTC
GCAGCGCATCGCCTTCTATCGCCTTCTTGACGAGTTCTTCTGAGCGGGACTCTGGGGTTCGAAATGACCG
ACCAAGCGACGCCCAACCTGCCATCACGAGATTTCGATTCCACCGCCGCCTTCTATGAAAGGTTGGGCTT
CGGAATCGTTTTCCGGGACGCCGGCTGGATGATCCTCCAGCGCGGGGATCTCATGCTGGAGTTCTTCGCC
CACCCCAACTTGTTTATTGCAGCTTATAATGGTTACAAATAAAGCAATAGCATCACAAATTTCACAAATA
AAGCATTTTTTTCACTGCATTCTAGTTGTGGTTTGTCCAAACTCATCAATGTATCTTATCATGTCTGTAT
ACCGGTCCTCTAGCTAGAGCTTGGCGTAATCATGGTCATAGCTGTTTCCTGTGTGAAATTGTTATCCGCT
CACAATTCCACACAACATACGAGCCGGAAGCATAAAGTGTAAAGCCTGGGGTGCCTAATGAGTGAGCTAA
CTCACATTAATTGCGTTGCGCTCACTGCCCGCTTTCCAGTCGGGAAACCTGTCGTGCCAGCTGCATTAAT
GAATCGGCCAACGCGCGGGGAGAGGCGGTTTGCGTATTGGGCGCTCTTCCGCTTCCTCGCTCACTGACTC
GCTGCGCTCGGTCGTTCGGCTGCGGCGAGCGGTATCAGCTCACTCAAAGGCGGTAATACGGTTATCCACA
GAATCAGGGGATAACGCAGGAAAGAACATGTGAGCAAAAGGCCAGCAAAAGGCCAGGAACCGTAAAAAGG
CCGCGTTGCTGGCGTTTTTCCATAGGCTCCGCCCCCCTGACGAGCATCACAAAAATCGACGCTCAAGTCA
GAGGTGGCGAAACCCGACAGGACTATAAAGATACCAGGCGTTTCCCCCTGGAAGCTCCCTCGTGCGCTCT
CCTGTTCCGACCCTGCCGCTTACCGGATACCTGTCCGCCTTTCTCCCTTCGGGAAGCGTGGCGCTTTCTC
ATAGCTCACGCTGTAGGTATCTCAGTTCGGTGTAGGTCGTTCGCTCCAAGCTGGGCTGTGTGCACGAACC
CCCCGTTCAGCCCGACCGCTGCGCCTTATCCGGTAACTATCGTCTTGAGTCCAACCCGGTAAGACACGAC
TTATCGCCACTGGCAGCAGCCACTGGTAACAGGATTAGCAGAGCGAGGTATGTAGGCGGTGCTACAGAGT
TCTTGAAGTGGTGGCCTAACTACGGCTACACTAGAAGAACAGTATTTGGTATCTGCGCTCTGCTGAAGCC
AGTTACCTTCGGAAAAAGAGTTGGTAGCTCTTGATCCGGCAAACAAACCACCGCTGGTAGCGGTGGTTTT
TTTGTTTGCAAGCAGCAGATTACGCGCAGAAAAAAAGGATCTCAAGAAGATCCTTTGATCTTTTCTACGG
GGTCTGACGCTCAGTGGAACGAAAACTCACGTTAAGGGATTTTGGTCATGAGATTATCAAAAAGGATCTT
CACCTAGATCCTTTTAAATTAAAAATGAAGTTTTAAATCAATCTAAAGTATATATGAGTAAACTTGGTCT
GACAGTTACCAATGCTTAATCAGTGAGGCACCTATCTCAGCGATCTGTCTATTTCGTTCATCCATAGTTG
CCTGACTCCCCGTCGTGTAGATAACTACGATACGGGAGGGCTTACCATCTGGCCCCAGTGCTGCAATGAT
ACCGCGAGACCCACGCTCACCGGCTCCAGATTTATCAGCAATAAACCAGCCAGCCGGAAGGGCCGAGCGC
AGAAGTGGTCCTGCAACTTTATCCGCCTCCATCCAGTCTATTAATTGTTGCCGGGAAGCTAGAGTAAGTA
GTTCGCCAGTTAATAGTTTGCGCAACGTTGTTGCCATTGCTACAGGCATCGTGGTGTCACGCTCGTCGTT
TGGTATGGCTTCATTCAGCTCCGGTTCCCAACGATCAAGGCGAGTTACATGATCCCCCATGTTGTGCAAA
AAAGCGGTTAGCTCCTTCGGTCCTCCGATCGTTGTCAGAAGTAAGTTGGCCGCAGTGTTATCACTCATGG
TTATGGCAGCACTGCATAATTCTCTTACTGTCATGCCATCCGTAAGATGCTTTTCTGTGACTGGTGAGTA
CTCAACCAAGTCATTCTGAGAATAGTGTATGCGGCGACCGAGTTGCTCTTGCCCGGCGTCAATACGGGAT
AATACCGCGCCACATAGCAGAACTTTAAAAGTGCTCATCATTGGAAAACGTTCTTCGGGGCGAAAACTCT
CAAGGATCTTACCGCTGTTGAGATCCAGTTCGATGTAACCCACTCGTGCACCCAACTGATCTTCAGCATC
TTTTACTTTCACCAGCGTTTCTGGGTGAGCAAAAACAGGAAGGCAAAATGCCGCAAAAAAGGGAATAAGG
GCGACACGGAAATGTTGAATACTCATACTCTTCCTTTTTCAATATTATTGAAGCATTTATCAGGGTTATT
GTCTCATGAGCGGATACATATTTGAATGTATTTAGAAAAATAAACAAATAGGGGTTCC
Features (pLannotate 1.2.2; 23 found; start..end, strand, type, name):
    120..360     -  promoter       U6 promoter: RNA polymerase III promoter for human U6 snRNA
    458..698     -  promoter       U6 promoter: RNA polymerase III promoter for human U6 snRNA
    796..1036    -  promoter       U6 promoter: RNA polymerase III promoter for human U6 snRNA
   1134..1374    -  promoter       U6 promoter: RNA polymerase III promoter for human U6 snRNA
   1406..1458    -  misc_feature   bom (fragment): basis of mobility region from pBR322
   1613..1992    +  enhancer       CMV enhancer: human cytomegalovirus immediate early enhancer
   1993..2196    +  promoter       CMV promoter: human cytomegalovirus (CMV) immediate early promoter
   2192..2225    +  LTR            5' LTR (truncated) (fragment): truncated 5' long terminal repeat (LTR) from HIV-1
   2241..2259    +  promoter       T7 promoter: promoter for bacteriophage T7 RNA polymerase
   3498..3722    +  polyA_signal   bGH poly(A) signal: bovine growth hormone polyadenylation signal
   3726..3747    +  promoter       SV40 promoter (fragment): SV40 enhancer and early promoter
   3768..4196    +  rep_origin     f1 ori (sequence partly withheld): f1 bacteriophage origin of replication; arrow indicates direction of (+) strand synthesis
   4210..4539    +  promoter       SV40 promoter: SV40 enhancer and early promoter
   4606..5397    +  CDS            neo: KKA2_KLEPN - Also known as kan, nptII. Experimental evidence at protein level: Swiss-Prot protein existence level 1. Resistance to kanamycin, neomycin, paromomycin, ribostamycin, butirosin and gentamicin B. From Klebsiella pneumoniae.
   5421..5579    +  CDS            ble (fragment): BLE_KLEPN - Experimental evidence at protein level: Swiss-Prot protein existence level 1. Binding protein with a strong affinity to the bleomycin family of antibiotics. Binds to CL990; an antimitotic-antibiotic compound. From Klebsiella pneumoniae.
   5574..5695    +  polyA_signal   SV40 poly(A) signal: SV40 polyadenylation signal
   5766..5782    -  protein_bind   lac operator: The lac repressor binds to the lac operator to inhibit transcription in E. coli. This inhibition can be relieved by adding lactose or isopropyl-β-D-thiogalactopyranoside (IPTG). lac repressor encoded by lacI
   5790..5820    -  promoter       lac promoter: promoter for the E. coli lac operon
   5835..5856    -  protein_bind   CAP binding site: CAP binding activates transcription in the presence of cAMP. E. coli catabolite activator protein
   5869..5961    -  CDS            lacI (fragment): lac repressor; lacI; The lac repressor binds to the lac operator to inhibit transcription in E. coli. This inhibition can be relieved by adding lactose or isopropyl-β-D-thiogalactopyranoside (IPTG).
   6144..6732    -  rep_origin     ori: high-copy-number ColE1/pMB1/pBR322/pUC origin of replication
   6903..7763    -  CDS            AmpR: β-lactamase; bla; confers resistance to ampicillin, carbenicillin, and related antibiotics
   7764..3       -  promoter       AmpR promoter (across the origin): bla
