[The description below was written by a language model from this plasmid's Addgene catalogue record and pLannotate feature annotations shown in this document.]
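Description:
pNEU-KlacRS is a mammalian expression plasmid for genetic code expansion, built on the pNEU-hMbPylRS-4xU6M15 backbone and intended for site-specific incorporation of L-lactyl-lysine into target proteins in mammalian cells. It is propagated in E. coli as a high-copy plasmid through a ColE1/pUC-type origin with ampicillin selection (AmpR). It also carries an f1 origin and an SV40 promoter-driven neomycin phosphotransferase cassette with an SV40 poly(A) signal, which could allow G418 selection in mammalian cells.

The payload has two parts. The synthetic insert, KlacRS1, is an open reading frame of about 1.36 kb that the annotation matches to pyrrolysyl-tRNA synthetase (pylS). This is consistent with an engineered PylRS variant that charges its tRNA with lactyl-lysine, although the specific mutations are not recorded. The annotation matches it to the Methanosarcina mazei enzyme, whereas the backbone name suggests an M. barkeri-type synthetase, and the record does not resolve this. The synthetase is expressed from the CMV enhancer/promoter and terminated by the bGH poly(A) signal, with a T7 promoter just upstream of the coding sequence. On the opposite strand sit tandem cassettes in which a human U6 Pol III promoter drives a roughly 70 nt tRNA, presumably the M15 pyrrolysyl suppressor tRNA named in the backbone, which would decode an introduced amber stop codon in a co-transfected gene of interest.

The two sequence records disagree on copy number. The 7,714 nt long-read record shows three U6-tRNA units, matching the depositor's note that the plasmid carries three rather than four with no loss of function. The 7,865 nt record shows four U6 promoters and has no annotated synthetase or tRNAs.
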