Addgene plasmid #232155: pNEU-KlacRS
Purpose: Site-specific incorporation of L-lactyl-lysine into target proteins in mammalian cells.
Depositing lab: Nanxi Wang. Depositing organization: Nanjing University of Chinese Medicine. Publication: Genetic code expansion reveals site-specific lactylation in living cells reshapes protein functions. Shao C, Tang S, Yu S, Liu C, Zhang Y, Wan T, He Z, Yuan Q, Wu S, Zhang H, Wan N, Zhan M, Tan RX, Hao H, Ye H, Wang N. Nat Commun. 2025 Jan 8;16(1):227. doi: 10.1038/s41467-024-55165-2. PubMed 39779673.
Backbone
  Vector backbone: pNEU-hMbPylRS-4xU6M15
  Vector type: Mammalian Expression, Synthetic Biology
Growth in bacteria
  Bacterial resistance: Ampicillin, 100 μg/mL
  Growth temperature: 37°C
  Growth strain: DH5alpha
  Copy number: High Copy
Gene/Insert
  Gene/Insert name: KlacRS1
  Species: Synthetic
  Cloning method: Ligation Independent Cloning
  Sequencing primers: 5′ CGCAAATGGGCGGTAGGCGTG
Terms and licenses: Academic/Nonprofit Terms; Industry Terms: Not Available to Industry
Depositor comments: Please note that this plasmid only has 3xU6M15, rather than 4x. The depositor has confirmed that this does not affect the functionality of the plasmid.
How to cite: pNEU-KlacRS was a gift from Nanxi Wang (Addgene plasmid # 232155 ; http://n2t.net/addgene:232155 ; RRID:Addgene_232155)
